Addgene plasmid #146670: pRSFDuetP-HsPatL1_517-767_J
Purpose: Bacterial Expression of HsPatL1_517-767
Depositing lab: Elisa Izaurralde. Depositing organization: Max Planck Institute for Developmental Biology. Publication: The C-terminal alpha-alpha superhelix of Pat is required for mRNA decapping in metazoa. Braun JE, Tritschler F, Haas G, Igreja C, Truffault V, Weichenrieder O, Izaurralde E. EMBO J. 2010 Jul 21. 29(14):2368-80. 10.1038/emboj.2010.124 PubMed 20543818.
Backbone
  Vector backbone: Unknown
  Vector type: Bacterial Expression
Growth in bacteria
  Bacterial resistance: Kanamycin, 50 μg/mL
  Growth temperature: 37°C
  Growth strain: DH5alpha
  Copy number: Low Copy
Gene/Insert
  Gene/Insert name: HsPatL1_517-767
  Species: H. sapiens (human)
  Entrez Gene: PATL1 (a.k.a. Pat1b, hPat1b)
  Cloning method: Unknown
Terms and licenses: Academic/Nonprofit Terms; Industry Terms: Not Available to Industry
Depositor comments: Plasmids from this collection were made available to the research community and donated after the lab closed. Please note that the sequence provided by the depositing laboratory may be theoretical/predicted or based on Sanger sequencing results. There may be discrepancies between sequencing results obtained by Addgene and the depositor sequence. If an Addgene verified sequence is not available, please contact before placing your order to request that our lab fully sequence the plasmid.
How to cite: pRSFDuetP-HsPatL1_517-767_J was a gift from Elisa Izaurralde (Addgene plasmid # 146670 ; http://n2t.net/addgene:146670 ; RRID:Addgene_146670)
