[The description below was written by a language model from this plasmid's Addgene catalogue record and pLannotate feature annotations shown in this document.]
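Description:
pRSFDuetP-HsPatL1_517-767_J is a bacterial expression plasmid encoding residues 517–767 of human PATL1 (also called Pat1b). The catalogue lists the backbone as unknown, but the name and the annotated features point to an RSFDuet-type two-cassette T7 vector. The 4.6 kb plasmid replicates from the RSF1030 origin, which is compatible with other common origins and so allows co-transformation with additional expression plasmids. It is recorded as low copy. Selection is by kanamycin, through an aminoglycoside phosphotransferase gene driven by a bla-type promoter.

The PATL1 fragment sits in the first expression cassette, downstream of a T7 promoter that spans the sequence origin, a lac operator and the T7 gene 10 ribosome binding site. A plasmid-borne lacI gene with its own promoter supplies repressor, so transcription is held off until IPTG is added in a host that provides T7 RNA polymerase. About 80 nucleotides lie between the ribosome binding site and the annotated PATL1 coding region. This gap could hold an N-terminal tag or protease site, but the record annotates nothing there, so any fusion partner is unstated. The second T7 promoter/lac operator cassette appears empty, retaining only the vector's S-tag remnant ahead of the shared T7 terminator. The short TcR, SET1 and extra AmpR promoter fragments are probably annotation matches to backbone sequence rather than functional parts.

The construct is meant for recombinant production of the PATL1 C-terminal region in E. coli. The associated work concerns the C-terminal alpha-alpha superhelix of Pat proteins and its role in mRNA decapping. The depositor sequence may be theoretical rather than fully verified.
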