Features (pLannotate 1.2.2; 18 found; start..end, strand, type, name):
      3..27      +  protein_bind   lac operator: The lac repressor binds to the lac operator to inhibit transcription in E. coli. This inhibition can be relieved by adding lactose or isopropyl-β-D-thiogalactopyranoside (IPTG). lac repressor encoded by lacI
     42..64      +  RBS            RBS: efficient ribosome binding site from bacteriophage T7 gene 10 (Olins and Rangwala, 1989)
    143..895     +  CDS            PATL1 (fragment): PATL1_HUMAN - Experimental evidence at protein level: Swiss-Prot protein existence level 1. (Microbial infection) In case of infection, required for translation and replication of hepatitis C virus (HCV). From Homo sapiens (Human).
    964..982     +  promoter       T7 promoter: promoter for bacteriophage T7 RNA polymerase
    983..1007    +  protein_bind   lac operator: The lac repressor binds to the lac operator to inhibit transcription in E. coli. This inhibition can be relieved by adding lactose or isopropyl-β-D-thiogalactopyranoside (IPTG). lac repressor encoded by lacI
   1116..1157    +  CDS            S-Tag (fragment): affinity and epitope tag derived from pancreatic ribonuclease A
   1187..1204    +  CDS            SET1 (fragment): solubility-enhancement tag derived from T7 phage gene 10B
   1212..1259    +  terminator     T7 terminator: transcription terminator for bacteriophage T7 RNA polymerase
   1423..1480    +  promoter       AmpR promoter (fragment): bla
   1489..2304    -  CDS            KanR: aminoglycoside phosphotransferase; aph(3')-Ia; confers resistance to kanamycin in bacteria or G418 (Geneticin®) in eukaryotes
   2305..2396    -  promoter       AmpR promoter: bla
   2412..3161    -  rep_origin     RSF ori: Plasmids containing the RSF 1030 origin of replication can be propagated in E. coli cells that contain additional plasmids with compatible origins.
   3244..3308    -  CDS            TcR (fragment): tetracycline efflux protein; tet; confers resistance to tetracycline
   3323..3344    -  protein_bind   CAP binding site: CAP binding activates transcription in the presence of cAMP. E. coli catabolite activator protein
   3357..4439    -  CDS            lacI: lac repressor; lacI; The lac repressor binds to the lac operator to inhibit transcription in E. coli. This inhibition can be relieved by adding lactose or isopropyl-β-D-thiogalactopyranoside (IPTG).
   4440..4517    -  promoter       lacI promoter: lacI
   4525..4560    -  CDS            TcR (fragment): tetracycline efflux protein; tet; confers resistance to tetracycline
   4563..2       +  promoter       T7 promoter (across the origin): promoter for bacteriophage T7 RNA polymerase
>Addgene plasmid #146670 | pRSFDuetP-HsPatL1_517-767_J | depositor full sequence | sequence record 289116 | Full Sequence
GGGGAATTGTGAGCGGATAACAATTCCCCTGTAGAAATAATTTTGTTTAACTTTAATAAGGAGATATACC
ATGGGCAGCAGCCATCACCATCATCACCACAGCGCGGGTCTGGAAGTTCTGTTCCAGGGGCCCCAGGATC
CGGACAAGAGGAGAAAAACCCTTGTTATAATTGAGAAAACCTACAGCTTACTCCTTGATGTGGAGGACTA
TGAAAGACGTTATCTCCTAAGTCTGGAAGAAGAGCGACCTGCCCTAATGGATGACAGAAAGCACAAAATT
TGTAGCATGTATGACAACTTAAGGGGGAAATTGCCTGGACAAGAGAGGCCTAGTGATGACCACTTTGTAC
AGATCATGTGTATCCGAAAAGGGAAGAGAATGGTTGCCCGTATTCTTCCTTTCCTCTCCACAGAGCAAGC
AGCTGACATTCTCATGACAACAGCCAGGAACCTCCCTTTCCTTATCAAGAAGGATGCACAAGATGAGGTG
CTGCCATGCTTACTGAGTCCCTTCTCTCTCCTTCTCTATCATCTTCCATCAGTGAGTATCACCAGCCTTT
TGCGACAGCTAATGAACCTACCTCAAAGTGCAGCTACACCAGCACTCTCCAATCCTCACCTCACTGCTGT
GCTCCAGAACAAGTTTGGCCTGTCACTGCTCCTCATCCTCCTGAGCCGTGGTGAAGACCTACAGAGTTCA
GACCCTGCTACAGAATCAACACAAAATAATCAGTGGACGGAGGTGATGTTCATGGCAACACGAGAACTTC
TGCGGATTCCCCAAGCAGCCCTGGCCAAGCCAATCTCTATACCTACAAACCTAGTGTCCCTCTTTTCTCG
CTATGTTGACCGGCAGAAACTGAACTTGCTGGAGACAAAACTGCAGCTAGTTCAGTAAGCGGCCGCATAA
TGCTTAAGTCGAACAGAAAGTAATCGTATTGTACACGGCCGCATAATCGAAATTAATACGACTCACTATA
GGGGAATTGTGAGCGGATAACAATTCCCCATCTTAGTATATTAGTTAAGTATAAGAAGGAGATATACATA
TGGCAGATCTCAATTGGATATCGGCCGGCCACGCGATCGCTGACGTCGGTACCCTCGAGTCTGGTAAAGA
AACCGCTGCTGCGAAATTTGAACGCCAGCACATGGACTCGTCTACTAGCGCAGCTTAATTAACCTAGGCT
GCTGCCACCGCTGAGCAATAACTAGCATAACCCCTTGGGGCCTCTAAACGGGTCTTGAGGGGTTTTTTGC
TGAAACCTCAGGCATTTGAGAAGCACACGGTCACACTGCTTCCGGTAGTCAATAAACCGGTAAACCAGCA
ATAGACATAAGCGGCTATTTAACGACCCTGCCCTGAACCGACGACAAGCTGACGACCGGGTCTCCGCAAG
TGGCACTTTTCGGGGAAATGTGCGCGGAACCCCTATTTGTTTATTTTTCTAAATACATTCAAATATGTAT
CCGCTCATGAATTAATTCTTAGAAAAACTCATCGAGCATCAAATGAAACTGCAATTTATTCATATCAGGA
TTATCAATACCATATTTTTGAAAAAGCCGTTTCTGTAATGAAGGAGAAAACTCACCGAGGCAGTTCCATA
GGATGGCAAGATCCTGGTATCGGTCTGCGATTCCGACTCGTCCAACATCAATACAACCTATTAATTTCCC
CTCGTCAAAAATAAGGTTATCAAGTGAGAAATCACCATGAGTGACGACTGAATCCGGTGAGAATGGCAAA
AGTTTATGCATTTCTTTCCAGACTTGTTCAACAGGCCAGCCATTACGCTCGTCATCAAAATCACTCGCAT
CAACCAAACCGTTATTCATTCGTGATTGCGCCTGAGCGAGACGAAATACGCGGTCGCTGTTAAAAGGACA
ATTACAAACAGGAATCGAATGCAACCGGCGCAGGAACACTGCCAGCGCATCAACAATATTTTCACCTGAA
TCAGGATATTCTTCTAATACCTGGAATGCTGTTTTCCCGGGGATCGCAGTGGTGAGTAACCATGCATCAT
CAGGAGTACGGATAAAATGCTTGATGGTCGGAAGAGGCATAAATTCCGTCAGCCAGTTTAGTCTGACCAT
CTCATCTGTAACATCATTGGCAACGCTACCTTTGCCATGTTTCAGAAACAACTCTGGCGCATCGGGCTTC
CCATACAATCGATAGATTGTCGCACCTGATTGCCCGACATTATCGCGAGCCCATTTATACCCATATAAAT
CAGCATCCATGTTGGAATTTAATCGCGGCCTAGAGCAAGACGTTTCCCGTTGAATATGGCTCATACTCTT
CCTTTTTCAATATTATTGAAGCATTTATCAGGGTTATTGTCTCATGAGCGGATACATATTTGAATGTATT
TAGAAAAATAAACAAATAGGCATGCAGCGCTCTTCCGCTTCCTCGCTCACTGACTCGCTACGCTCGGTCG
TTCGACTGCGGCGAGCGGTGTCAGCTCACTCAAAAGCGGTAATACGGTTATCCACAGAATCAGGGGATAA
AGCCGGAAAGAACATGTGAGCAAAAAGCAAAGCACCGGAAGAAGCCAACGCCGCAGGCGTTTTTCCATAG
GCTCCGCCCCCCTGACGAGCATCACAAAAATCGACGCTCAAGCCAGAGGTGGCGAAACCCGACAGGACTA
TAAAGATACCAGGCGTTTCCCCCTGGAAGCTCCCTCGTGCGCTCTCCTGTTCCGACCCTGCCGCTTACCG
GATACCTGTCCGCCTTTCTCCCTTCGGGAAGCGTGGCGCTTTCTCATAGCTCACGCTGTTGGTATCTCAG
TTCGGTGTAGGTCGTTCGCTCCAAGCTGGGCTGTGTGCACGAACCCCCCGTTCAGCCCGACCGCTGCGCC
TTATCCGGTAACTATCGTCTTGAGTCCAACCCGGTAAGACACGACTTATCGCCACTGGCAGCAGCCATTG
GTAACTGATTTAGAGGACTTTGTCTTGAAGTTATGCACCTGTTAAGGCTAAACTGAAAGAACAGATTTTG
GTGAGTGCGGTCCTCCAACCCACTTACCTTGGTTCAAAGAGTTGGTAGCTCAGCGAACCTTGAGAAAACC
ACCGTTGGTAGCGGTGGTTTTTCTTTATTTATGAGATGATGAATCAATCGGTCTATCAAGTCAACGAACA
GCTATTCCGTTACTCTAGATTTCAGTGCAATTTATCTCTTCAAATGTAGCACCTGAAGTCAGCCCCATAC
GATATAAGTTGTAATTCTCATGTTAGTCATGCCCCGCGCCCACCGGAAGGAGCTGACTGGGTTGAAGGCT
CTCAAGGGCATCGGTCGAGATCCCGGTGCCTAATGAGTGAGCTAACTTACATTAATTGCGTTGCGCTCAC
TGCCCGCTTTCCAGTCGGGAAACCTGTCGTGCCAGCTGCATTAATGAATCGGCCAACGCGCGGGGAGAGG
CGGTTTGCGTATTGGGCGCCAGGGTGGTTTTTCTTTTCACCAGTGAGACGGGCAACAGCTGATTGCCCTT
CACCGCCTGGCCCTGAGAGAGTTGCAGCAAGCGGTCCACGCTGGTTTGCCCCAGCAGGCGAAAATCCTGT
TTGATGGTGGTTAACGGCGGGATATAACATGAGCTGTCTTCGGTATCGTCGTATCCCACTACCGAGATGT
CCGCACCAACGCGCAGCCCGGACTCGGTAATGGCGCGCATTGCGCCCAGCGCCATCTGATCGTTGGCAAC
CAGCATCGCAGTGGGAACGATGCCCTCATTCAGCATTTGCATGGTTTGTTGAAAACCGGACATGGCACTC
CAGTCGCCTTCCCGTTCCGCTATCGGCTGAATTTGATTGCGAGTGAGATATTTATGCCAGCCAGCCAGAC
GCAGACGCGCCGAGACAGAACTTAATGGGCCCGCTAACAGCGCGATTTGCTGGTGACCCAATGCGACCAG
ATGCTCCACGCCCAGTCGCGTACCGTCTTCATGGGAGAAAATAATACTGTTGATGGGTGTCTGGTCAGAG
ACATCAAGAAATAACGCCGGAACATTAGTGCAGGCAGCTTCCACAGCAATGGCATCCTGGTCATCCAGCG
GATAGTTAATGATCAGCCCACTGACGCGTTGCGCGAGAAGATTGTGCACCGCCGCTTTACAGGCTTCGAC
GCCGCTTCGTTCTACCATCGACACCACCACGCTGGCACCCAGTTGATCGGCGCGAGATTTAATCGCCGCG
ACAATTTGCGACGGCGCGTGCAGGGCCAGACTGGAGGTGGCAACGCCAATCAGCAACGACTGTTTGCCCG
CCAGTTGTTGTGCCACGCGGTTGGGAATGTAATTCAGCTCCGCCATCGCCGCTTCCACTTTTTCCCGCGT
TTTCGCAGAAACGTGGCTGGCCTGGTTCACCACGCGGGAAACGGTCTGATAAGAGACACCGGCATACTCT
GCGACATCGTATAACGTTACTGGTTTCACATTCACCACCCTGAATTGACTCTCTTCCGGGCGCTATCATG
CCATACCGCGAAAGGTTTTGCGCCATTCGATGGTGTCCGGGATCTCGACGCTCTCCCTTATGCGACTCCT
GCATTAGGAAATTAATACGACTCACTATA
